Addgene plasmid #118906: pOCC111
Purpose: shuttle vector for baculovirus production, using FlashBac bacmid; for recombinant protein with C-terminal sortase site (LPETGg) and HIS6
Depositing lab: Marc Bickle & PEPC MPI CBG. Depositing organization: Max Planck Institute of Molecular Cell Biology and Genetics. Publication: FlexiBAC: a versatile, open-source baculovirus vector system for protein expression, secretion, and proteolytic processing. Lemaitre RP, Bogdanova A, Borgonovo B, Woodruff JB, Drechsel DN. BMC Biotechnol. 2019 Mar 29;19(1):20. doi: 10.1186/s12896-019-0512-z. PubMed 30925874.
Backbone
  Vector backbone: pOET1
  Backbone size w/o insert (bp): 4900
  Vector type: Insect Expression
Growth in bacteria
  Bacterial resistance: Ampicillin, 100 μg/mL
  Growth temperature: 37°C
  Growth strain: DB3.1
  Copy number: High Copy
Gene/Insert
  Gene/Insert name: NcoI-NotI-ccdB-AscI-LPETGg-HIS6-stop-HindIII cassette
  Promoter: polH
  Tag / fusion protein: LPETGg, HIS6 (C terminal on backbone)
  Cloning method: Restriction Enzyme; 5′ cloning site NotI (unknown if destroyed); 3′ cloning site AscI (unknown if destroyed)
Terms and licenses: Academic/Nonprofit Terms; Industry Terms: Not Available to Industry
How to cite: pOCC111 was a gift from Marc Bickle & PEPC MPI CBG (Addgene plasmid # 118906 ; http://n2t.net/addgene:118906 ; RRID:Addgene_118906)
