[The description below was written by a language model from this plasmid's Addgene catalogue record and pLannotate feature annotations shown in this document.]
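Description:
pOCC111 is a baculovirus transfer (shuttle) vector built on the pOET1 backbone and belonging to the FlexiBAC system, intended for making recombinant baculovirus by recombination with a FlashBac bacmid and then expressing proteins in insect cells. In E. coli it replicates from a high-copy ColE1/pUC-type origin and is selected with ampicillin through the AmpR β-lactamase gene. Because it carries an intact ccdB toxin gene, the empty vector is maintained in the ccdB-tolerant strain DB3.1. The two sequence records (about 5.39 kb each, differing by one nucleotide and in numbering origin) give the same feature map.

The expression cassette is driven by the AcMNPV polyhedrin (polH) promoter, a very late and very strong baculoviral promoter. Downstream lies an NcoI-NotI-ccdB-AscI stuffer followed by an LPETGg sortase recognition motif, a His6 tag, a stop codon and HindIII. A gene of interest is cloned between NotI and AscI, displacing ccdB, so that non-recombinant plasmids are counter-selected in ordinary ccdB-sensitive cloning strains. The resulting protein carries a C-terminal LPETGg-His6 tail, which allows metal-affinity purification and sortase-mediated transpeptidation for site-specific C-terminal labelling or ligation, a reaction that also removes the His tag. An SV40 polyadenylation signal and the polyhedrin 3′ UTR follow the cassette. LEF-2 and ORF603 sequences lie upstream of the promoter and represent viral flanking homology from the polyhedrin locus that can direct recombination into the bacmid. The annotation also picks up short remnants (lacZα, M13 ori, lacI and RSF ori fragments, and a T7 promoter), which appear to be backbone leftovers without a stated role.
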