Features (pLannotate 1.2.2; 16 found; start..end, strand, type, name):
     79..170     +  promoter       polyhedrin promoter: polh from Autographa californica; promoter for the baculovirus polyhedrin gene
    329..631     +  CDS            ccdB: CCDB_ECOLI - Also known as G, letB, letD. Experimental evidence at protein level: Swiss-Prot protein existence level 1. Toxic component of a type II toxin-antitoxin (TA) system, functioning in plasmid maintainence. Responsible for the post- segregational killing (PSK) of plasmid-free cells, also referred to as a plasmid addiction system. Half-life of over 2 hours. Cell killing by CcdB is accompanied by filamentation, defects in chromosome and plasmid segregation, defects in cell division, formation of anucleate cells, decreased DNA synthesis and plasmid loss. Interferes with the activity of DN
    696..713     +  CDS            7xHis (fragment): 6xHis affinity tag
    749..832     +  CDS            large T antigen (fragment): large T antigen from SV40 (simian virus 40)
    855..989     +  polyA_signal   SV40 poly(A) signal: SV40 polyadenylation signal
   1062..1434    +  3'UTR          polyhedrin 3' UTR: 3' UTR from the Autographa californica nucleopolyhedrovirus polyhedrin gene (Suzuki et al., 2006)
   1694..1741    -  CDS            lacI (fragment): lac repressor; lacI; The lac repressor binds to the lac operator to inhibit transcription in E. coli. This inhibition can be relieved by adding lactose or isopropyl-β-D-thiogalactopyranoside (IPTG).
   1778..1818    -  rep_origin     RSF ori (fragment): Plasmids containing the RSF 1030 origin of replication can be propagated in E. coli cells that contain additional plasmids with compatible origins.
   1896..2484    -  rep_origin     ori: high-copy-number ColE1/pMB1/pBR322/pUC origin of replication
   2655..3515    -  CDS            AmpR: β-lactamase; bla; confers resistance to ampicillin, carbenicillin, and related antibiotics
   3517..3621    -  promoter       AmpR promoter: bla
   3647..3778    -  rep_origin     M13 ori (fragment): M13 bacteriophage origin of replication; arrow indicates direction of (+) strand synthesis
   3799..3955    -  CDS            lacZα (fragment): LacZα fragment of β-galactosidase; lacZ fragment
   3964..3982    +  promoter       T7 promoter: promoter for bacteriophage T7 RNA polymerase
   4085..4714    +  CDS            LEF-2: LEF2_NPVAC - Experimental evidence at protein level: Swiss-Prot protein existence level 1. Plays an essential role in viral DNA replication. Does not seem to participate in the initiation step but is rather important for the amplification of DNA. Also required for expression from the vp39 and polh promoters. From Autographa californica nuclear polyhedrosis virus (AcMNPV).
   4755..5360    +  CDS            ORF603: baculovirus ORF603 protein
>Addgene plasmid #118906 | pOCC111 | depositor full sequence | sequence record 224696 | Full Sequence
AGCTGCCACCATTTTGTTCGCCCAGGACTCTAGCTATAGTTCTAGTGGTTGGCTACGTATACTCCGGAAT
ATTAATAGATCATGGAGATAATTAAAATGATAACCATCTCGCAAATAAATAAGTATTTTACTGTTTTCGT
AACAGTTTTGTAATAAAAAAACCTATAAATATTCCGGATTATTCATACCGTCCCACCATCGGGCGCGGAT
CGCCACCATGGCGGCCGCAAGCGCTATGGCCACAACCTGTTACATTGCACAAGATAAAAATATATCATCA
CGAACAGTAAAACTGTCTGCTTACATAAACAGTAATACAAGGGGTGTTATGCAGTTTAAGGTTTACACCT
ATAAAAGAGAGAGCCGTTATCGTCTGTTTGTGGATGTACAGAGTGATATTATTGACACGCCCGGGCGACG
GATGGTGATCCCCCTGGCCAGTGCCCGTCTGCTGTCAGATAAAGTCTCCCGTGAACTTTACCCGGTGGTG
CATATCGGGGATGAAAGCTGGCGCATGATGACCACCGATATGGCCAGTGTGCCGGTCTCCGTTATCGGGG
AAGAAGTGGCTGATCTCAGCCACCGCGAAAATGACATCAAAAACGCCATTAACCTGATGTTCTGGGGAAT
ATAAATGTCAGGCTCCCTTATACACAGCCAGTGGCGCGCCGCTGCCCGAGACCGGCGGCAGCAGCCATCA
CCATCACCATCACAGTGGATAATAGAAGCTTGTCGAGAAGTACTAGAGGATCATAATCAGCCATACCACA
TTTGTAGAGGTTTTACTTGCTTTAAAAAACCTCCCACACCTCCCCCTGAACCTGAAACATAAAATGAATG
CAATTGTTGTTGTTAACTTGTTTATTGCAGCTTATAATGGTTACAAATAAAGCAATAGCATCACAAATTT
CACAAATAAAGCATTTTTTTCACTGCATTCTAGTTGTGGTTTGTCCAAACTCATCAATGTATCTTATCAT
GTCTGGATCTGATCACTGCTTGAGCCTAGGAGATCCGAACCAGATAAGTGAAAGCCTGCATCCGCAGATC
TTAATTAATAAAACACGATACATTGTTATTAGTACATTTATTAAGCGCTAGATTCTGTGCGTTGTTGATT
TACAGACAATTGTTGTACGTATTTTAATAATTCATTAAATTTATAATCTTTAGGGTGGTATGTTAGAGCG
AAAATCAAATGATTTTCAGCGTCTTTATATCTGAATTTAAATATTAAATCCTCAATAGATTTGTAAAATA
GGTTTCGATTAGTTTCAAACAAGGGTTGTTTTTCCGAACCGATGGCTGGACTATCTAATGGATTTTCGCT
CAACGCCACAAAACTTGCCAAATCTTGTAGCAGCAATCTAGCTTTGTCGATATTCGTTTGTGTTTTGTTT
TGTAATAAAGGTTCGACGTCGTTCAAAATATTATGCGCTTTTGTATTTCTTTCATCACTGTCGTTAGTGT
ACAATTGACTCGACGTAAACACGTTAAATAACGCTTGGACATATTTAACATCGGGCGTGTTAGCTTTATT
AGGCCGATTATCGTCGTCGTCCCAACCCTCGTCGTTAGAAGTTGCTTCCGAAGACGATTTTGCCATAGCC
ACACGACGCCTATTAATTGTGTCGGCTAACACGTCCGCGATCAAATTTGTAGTTGAGCTTTTTGGGCCTC
ATGGGCCTTCCGCTCACTGCCCGCTTTCCAGTCGGGAAACCTGTCGTGCCAGCTGCATTAACATGGTCAT
AGCTGTTTCCTTGCGTATTGGGCGCTCTCCGCTTCCTCGCTCACTGACTCGCTGCGCTCGGTCGTTCGGG
TAAAGCCTGGGGTGCCTAATGAGCAAAAGGCCAGCAAAAGGCCAGGAACCGTAAAAAGGCCGCGTTGCTG
GCGTTTTTCCATAGGCTCCGCCCCCCTGACGAGCATCACAAAAATCGACGCTCAAGTCAGAGGTGGCGAA
ACCCGACAGGACTATAAAGATACCAGGCGTTTCCCCCTGGAAGCTCCCTCGTGCGCTCTCCTGTTCCGAC
CCTGCCGCTTACCGGATACCTGTCCGCCTTTCTCCCTTCGGGAAGCGTGGCGCTTTCTCATAGCTCACGC
TGTAGGTATCTCAGTTCGGTGTAGGTCGTTCGCTCCAAGCTGGGCTGTGTGCACGAACCCCCCGTTCAGC
CCGACCGCTGCGCCTTATCCGGTAACTATCGTCTTGAGTCCAACCCGGTAAGACACGACTTATCGCCACT
GGCAGCAGCCACTGGTAACAGGATTAGCAGAGCGAGGTATGTAGGCGGTGCTACAGAGTTCTTGAAGTGG
TGGCCTAACTACGGCTACACTAGAAGAACAGTATTTGGTATCTGCGCTCTGCTGAAGCCAGTTACCTTCG
GAAAAAGAGTTGGTAGCTCTTGATCCGGCAAACAAACCACCGCTGGTAGCGGTGGTTTTTTTGTTTGCAA
GCAGCAGATTACGCGCAGAAAAAAAGGATCTCAAGAAGATCCTTTGATCTTTTCTACGGGGTCTGACGCT
CAGTGGAACGAAAACTCACGTTAAGGGATTTTGGTCATGAGATTATCAAAAAGGATCTTCACCTAGATCC
TTTTAAATTAAAAATGAAGTTTTAAATCAATCTAAAGTATATATGAGTAAACTTGGTCTGACAGTTACCA
ATGCTTAATCAGTGAGGCACCTATCTCAGCGATCTGTCTATTTCGTTCATCCATAGTTGCCTGACTCCCC
GTCGTGTAGATAACTACGATACGGGAGGGCTTACCATCTGGCCCCAGTGCTGCAATGATACCGCGAGACC
CACGCTCACCGGCTCCAGATTTATCAGCAATAAACCAGCCAGCCGGAAGGGCCGAGCGCAGAAGTGGTCC
TGCAACTTTATCCGCCTCCATCCAGTCTATTAATTGTTGCCGGGAAGCTAGAGTAAGTAGTTCGCCAGTT
AATAGTTTGCGCAACGTTGTTGCCATTGCTGCAGGCATCGTGGTGTCACGCTCGTCGTTTGGTATGGCTT
CATTCAGCTCCGGTTCCCAACGATCAAGGCGAGTTACATGATCCCCCATGTTGTGCAAAAAAGCGGTTAG
CTCCTTCGGTCCTCCGATCGTTGTCAGAAGTAAGTTGGCCGCAGTGTTATCACTCATGGTTATGGCAGCA
CTGCATAATTCTCTTACTGTCATGCCATCCGTAAGATGCTTTTCTGTGACTGGTGAGTACTCAACCAAGT
CATTCTGAGAATAGTGTATGCGGCGACCGAGTTGCTCTTGCCCGGCGTCAACACGGGATAATACCGCGCC
ACATAGCAGAACTTTAAAAGTGCTCATCATTGGAAAACGTTCTTCGGGGCGAAAACTCTCAAGGATCTTA
CCGCTGTTGAGATCCAGTTCGATGTAACCCACTCGTGCACCCAACTGATCTTCAGCATCTTTTACTTTCA
CCAGCGTTTCTGGGTGAGCAAAAACAGGAAGGCAAAATGCCGCAAAAAAGGGAATAAGGGCGACACGGAA
ATGTTGAATACTCATTACTCTTCCTTTTTCAATATTATTGAAGCATTTATCAGGGTTATTGTCTCATGAG
CGGATACATATTTGAATGTATTTAGAAAAATAAACAAATAGGGGTTCCGCGCACATTTCCCCGAAAAGTG
CCACCTAAATTGTAAGCGTTAATATTTTGTTAAAATTCGCGTTAAATTTTTGTTAAATCAGCTCATTTTT
TAACCAATAGGCCGAAATCGGCAAAATCCCTTATAAATCAAAAGAATAGACCGAGATAGGGTTGAGTGGC
CGCTACAGGGCGCTCCCATTCGCCATTCAGGCTGCGCAACTGTTGGGAAGGGCGTTTCGGTGCGGGCCTC
TTCGCTATTACGCCAGCTGGCGAAAGGGGGATGTGCTGCAAGGCGATTAAGTTGGGTAACGCCAGGGTTT
TCCCAGTCACGACGTTGTAAAACGACGGCCAGTGAGCGCGACGTAATACGACTCACTATAGGGCGAATTG
GCGGAAGGCCGTCAAGGCCGTGACGTTAAAACTATTAAGCCATCCAATCGACCGTTAGTCGAATCAGGAC
CGCTGGTGCGAGAAGCCGCGAAGTATGGCGAATGCATCGTATAACGTGTGGAGTCCGCTCATTAGAGCGT
CATGTTTAGACAAGAAAGCTACATATTTAATTGATCCCGATGATTTTATTGATAAATTGACCCTAACTCC
ATACACGGTATTCTACAATGGCGGGGTTTTGGTCAAAATTTCCGGACTGCGATTGTACATGCTGTTAACG
GCTCCGCCCACTATTAATGAAATTAAAAATTCCAATTTTAAAAAACGCAGCAAGAGAAACATTTGTATGA
AAGAATGCGTAGAAGGAAAGAAAAATGTCGTGGACATGCTGAACAACAAGATTAATATGCCTCCGTGTAT
AAAAAAAATATTGAACGATTTGAAAGAAAACAATGTACCGCGCGGCGGTATGTACAGGAAGAGGTTTATA
CTAAACTGTTACATTGCAAACGTGGTTTCGTGTGCCAAGTGTGAAAACCGATGTTTAATCAAGGCTCTGA
CGCATTTCTACAACCACGACTCCAAGTGTGTGGGTGAAGTCATGCATCTTTTAATCAAATCCCAAGATGT
GTATAAACCACCAAACTGCCAAAAAATGAAAACTGTGGACAAGCTCTGTCCGTTTGCTGGCAACTGCAAG
GGTCTCAATCCTATTTGTAATTATTGAATAATAAAACAATTATAAATGCTAAATTTGTTTTTTATTAACG
ATACAAACCAAACGCAACAAGAACATTTGTAGTATTATCTATAATTGAAAACGCGTAGTTATAATCGCTG
AGGTAATATTTAAAATCATTTTCAAATGATTCACAGTTAATTTGCGACAATATAATTTTATTTTCACATA
AACTAGACGCCTTGTCGTCTTCTTCTTCGTATTCCTTCTCTTTTTCATTTTTCTCCTCATAAAAATTAAC
ATAGTTATTATCGTATCCATATATGTATCTATCGTATAGAGTAAATTTTTTGTTGTCATAAATATATATG
TCTTTTTTAATGGGGTGTATAGTACCGCTGCGCATAGTTTTTCTGTAATTTACAACAGTGCTATTTTCTG
GTAGTTCTTCGGAGTGTGTTGCTTTAATTATTAAATTTATATAATCAATGAATTTGGGATCGTCGGTTTT
GTACAATATGTTGCCGGCATAGTACGCAGCTTCTTCTAGTTCAATTACACCATTTTTTAGCAGCACCGGA
TTAACATAACTTTCCAAAATGTTGTACGAACCGTTAAACAAAAACAGTTCACCTCCCTTTTCTATACTAT
TGTCTGCGAGCAGTTGTTTGTTGTTAAAAATAACAGCCATTGTAATGAGACGCACAAACTAATATCACA
