Features (pLannotate 1.2.2; 16 found; start..end, strand, type, name):
      1..92      +  promoter       polyhedrin promoter: polh from Autographa californica; promoter for the baculovirus polyhedrin gene
    251..553     +  CDS            ccdB: CCDB_ECOLI - Also known as G, letB, letD. Experimental evidence at protein level: Swiss-Prot protein existence level 1. Toxic component of a type II toxin-antitoxin (TA) system, functioning in plasmid maintainence. Responsible for the post- segregational killing (PSK) of plasmid-free cells, also referred to as a plasmid addiction system. Half-life of over 2 hours. Cell killing by CcdB is accompanied by filamentation, defects in chromosome and plasmid segregation, defects in cell division, formation of anucleate cells, decreased DNA synthesis and plasmid loss. Interferes with the activity of DN
    618..635     +  CDS            7xHis (fragment): 6xHis affinity tag
    671..754     +  CDS            large T antigen (fragment): large T antigen from SV40 (simian virus 40)
    777..911     +  polyA_signal   SV40 poly(A) signal: SV40 polyadenylation signal
    984..1356    +  3'UTR          polyhedrin 3' UTR: 3' UTR from the Autographa californica nucleopolyhedrovirus polyhedrin gene (Suzuki et al., 2006)
   1616..1663    -  CDS            lacI (fragment): lac repressor; lacI; The lac repressor binds to the lac operator to inhibit transcription in E. coli. This inhibition can be relieved by adding lactose or isopropyl-β-D-thiogalactopyranoside (IPTG).
   1700..1740    -  rep_origin     RSF ori (fragment): Plasmids containing the RSF 1030 origin of replication can be propagated in E. coli cells that contain additional plasmids with compatible origins.
   1818..2406    -  rep_origin     ori: high-copy-number ColE1/pMB1/pBR322/pUC origin of replication
   2577..3437    -  CDS            AmpR: β-lactamase; bla; confers resistance to ampicillin, carbenicillin, and related antibiotics
   3438..3542    -  promoter       AmpR promoter: bla
   3568..3699    -  rep_origin     M13 ori (fragment): M13 bacteriophage origin of replication; arrow indicates direction of (+) strand synthesis
   3720..3876    -  CDS            lacZα (fragment): LacZα fragment of β-galactosidase; lacZ fragment
   3885..3903    +  promoter       T7 promoter: promoter for bacteriophage T7 RNA polymerase
   4006..4635    +  CDS            LEF-2: LEF2_NPVAC - Experimental evidence at protein level: Swiss-Prot protein existence level 1. Plays an essential role in viral DNA replication. Does not seem to participate in the initiation step but is rather important for the amplification of DNA. Also required for expression from the vp39 and polh promoters. From Autographa californica nuclear polyhedrosis virus (AcMNPV).
   4676..5281    +  CDS            ORF603: baculovirus ORF603 protein
>Addgene plasmid #118906 | pOCC111 | addgene full sequence | sequence record 232320 | Addgene NGS Result
ATCATGGAGATAATTAAAATGATAACCATCTCGCAAATAAATAAGTATTTTACTGTTTTCGTAACAGTTT
TGTAATAAAAAAACCTATAAATATTCCGGATTATTCATACCGTCCCACCATCGGGCGCGGATCGCCACCA
TGGCGGCCGCAAGCGCTATGGCCACAACCTGTTACATTGCACAAGATAAAAATATATCATCACGAACAGT
AAAACTGTCTGCTTACATAAACAGTAATACAAGGGGTGTTATGCAGTTTAAGGTTTACACCTATAAAAGA
GAGAGCCGTTATCGTCTGTTTGTGGATGTACAGAGTGATATTATTGACACGCCCGGGCGACGGATGGTGA
TCCCCCTGGCCAGTGCCCGTCTGCTGTCAGATAAAGTCTCCCGTGAACTTTACCCGGTGGTGCATATCGG
GGATGAAAGCTGGCGCATGATGACCACCGATATGGCCAGTGTGCCGGTCTCCGTTATCGGGGAAGAAGTG
GCTGATCTCAGCCACCGCGAAAATGACATCAAAAACGCCATTAACCTGATGTTCTGGGGAATATAAATGT
CAGGCTCCCTTATACACAGCCAGTGGCGCGCCGCTGCCCGAGACCGGCGGCAGCAGCCATCACCATCACC
ATCACAGTGGATAATAGAAGCTTGTCGAGAAGTACTAGAGGATCATAATCAGCCATACCACATTTGTAGA
GGTTTTACTTGCTTTAAAAAACCTCCCACACCTCCCCCTGAACCTGAAACATAAAATGAATGCAATTGTT
GTTGTTAACTTGTTTATTGCAGCTTATAATGGTTACAAATAAAGCAATAGCATCACAAATTTCACAAATA
AAGCATTTTTTTCACTGCATTCTAGTTGTGGTTTGTCCAAACTCATCAATGTATCTTATCATGTCTGGAT
CTGATCACTGCTTGAGCCTAGGAGATCCGAACCAGATAAGTGAAAGCCTGCATCCGCAGATCTTAATTAA
TAAAACACGATACATTGTTATTAGTACATTTATTAAGCGCTAGATTCTGTGCGTTGTTGATTTACAGACA
ATTGTTGTACGTATTTTAATAATTCATTAAATTTATAATCTTTAGGGTGGTATGTTAGAGCGAAAATCAA
ATGATTTTCAGCGTCTTTATATCTGAATTTAAATATTAAATCCTCAATAGATTTGTAAAATAGGTTTCGA
TTAGTTTCAAACAAGGGTTGTTTTTCCGAACCGATGGCTGGACTATCTAATGGATTTTCGCTCAACGCCA
CAAAACTTGCCAAATCTTGTAGCAGCAATCTAGCTTTGTCGATATTCGTTTGTGTTTTGTTTTGTAATAA
AGGTTCGACGTCGTTCAAAATATTATGCGCTTTTGTATTTCTTTCATCACTGTCGTTAGTGTACAATTGA
CTCGACGTAAACACGTTAAATAACGCTTGGACATATTTAACATCGGGCGTGTTAGCTTTATTAGGCCGAT
TATCGTCGTCGTCCCAACCCTCGTCGTTAGAAGTTGCTTCCGAAGACGATTTTGCCATAGCCACACGACG
CCTATTAATTGTGTCGGCTAACACGTCCGCGATCAAATTTGTAGTTGAGCTTTTTGGGCCTCATGGGCCT
TCCGCTCACTGCCCGCTTTCCAGTCGGGAAACCTGTCGTGCCAGCTGCATTAACATGGTCATAGCTGTTT
CCTTGCGTATTGGGCGCTCTCCGCTTCCTCGCTCACTGACTCGCTGCGCTCGGTCGTTCGGGTAAAGCCT
GGGGTGCCTAATGAGCAAAAGGCCAGCAAAAGGCCAGGAACCGTAAAAAGGCCGCGTTGCTGGCGTTTTT
CCATAGGCTCCGCCCCCCTGACGAGCATCACAAAAATCGACGCTCAAGTCAGAGGTGGCGAAACCCGACA
GGACTATAAAGATACCAGGCGTTTCCCCCTGGAAGCTCCCTCGTGCGCTCTCCTGTTCCGACCCTGCCGC
TTACCGGATACCTGTCCGCCTTTCTCCCTTCGGGAAGCGTGGCGCTTTCTCATAGCTCACGCTGTAGGTA
TCTCAGTTCGGTGTAGGTCGTTCGCTCCAAGCTGGGCTGTGTGCACGAACCCCCCGTTCAGCCCGACCGC
TGCGCCTTATCCGGTAACTATCGTCTTGAGTCCAACCCGGTAAGACACGACTTATCGCCACTGGCAGCAG
CCACTGGTAACAGGATTAGCAGAGCGAGGTATGTAGGCGGTGCTACAGAGTTCTTGAAGTGGTGGCCTAA
CTACGGCTACACTAGAAGAACAGTATTTGGTATCTGCGCTCTGCTGAAGCCAGTTACCTTCGGAAAAAGA
GTTGGTAGCTCTTGATCCGGCAAACAAACCACCGCTGGTAGCGGTGGTTTTTTTGTTTGCAAGCAGCAGA
TTACGCGCAGAAAAAAAGGATCTCAAGAAGATCCTTTGATCTTTTCTACGGGGTCTGACGCTCAGTGGAA
CGAAAACTCACGTTAAGGGATTTTGGTCATGAGATTATCAAAAAGGATCTTCACCTAGATCCTTTTAAAT
TAAAAATGAAGTTTTAAATCAATCTAAAGTATATATGAGTAAACTTGGTCTGACAGTTACCAATGCTTAA
TCAGTGAGGCACCTATCTCAGCGATCTGTCTATTTCGTTCATCCATAGTTGCCTGACTCCCCGTCGTGTA
GATAACTACGATACGGGAGGGCTTACCATCTGGCCCCAGTGCTGCAATGATACCGCGAGAACCACGCTCA
CCGGCTCCAGATTTATCAGCAATAAACCAGCCAGCCGGAAGGGCCGAGCGCAGAAGTGGTCCTGCAACTT
TATCCGCCTCCATCCAGTCTATTAATTGTTGCCGGGAAGCTAGAGTAAGTAGTTCGCCAGTTAATAGTTT
GCGCAACGTTGTTGCCATTGCTACAGGCATCGTGGTGTCACGCTCGTCGTTTGGTATGGCTTCATTCAGC
TCCGGTTCCCAACGATCAAGGCGAGTTACATGATCCCCCATGTTGTGCAAAAAAGCGGTTAGCTCCTTCG
GTCCTCCGATCGTTGTCAGAAGTAAGTTGGCCGCAGTGTTATCACTCATGGTTATGGCAGCACTGCATAA
TTCTCTTACTGTCATGCCATCCGTAAGATGCTTTTCTGTGACTGGTGAGTACTCAACCAAGTCATTCTGA
GAATAGTGTATGCGGCGACCGAGTTGCTCTTGCCCGGCGTCAATACGGGATAATACCGCGCCACATAGCA
GAACTTTAAAAGTGCTCATCATTGGAAAACGTTCTTCGGGGCGAAAACTCTCAAGGATCTTACCGCTGTT
GAGATCCAGTTCGATGTAACCCACTCGTGCACCCAACTGATCTTCAGCATCTTTTACTTTCACCAGCGTT
TCTGGGTGAGCAAAAACAGGAAGGCAAAATGCCGCAAAAAAGGGAATAAGGGCGACACGGAAATGTTGAA
TACTCATACTCTTCCTTTTTCAATATTATTGAAGCATTTATCAGGGTTATTGTCTCATGAGCGGATACAT
ATTTGAATGTATTTAGAAAAATAAACAAATAGGGGTTCCGCGCACATTTCCCCGAAAAGTGCCACCTAAA
TTGTAAGCGTTAATATTTTGTTAAAATTCGCGTTAAATTTTTGTTAAATCAGCTCATTTTTTAACCAATA
GGCCGAAATCGGCAAAATCCCTTATAAATCAAAAGAATAGACCGAGATAGGGTTGAGTGGCCGCTACAGG
GCGCTCCCATTCGCCATTCAGGCTGCGCAACTGTTGGGAAGGGCGTTTCGGTGCGGGCCTCTTCGCTATT
ACGCCAGCTGGCGAAAGGGGGATGTGCTGCAAGGCGATTAAGTTGGGTAACGCCAGGGTTTTCCCAGTCA
CGACGTTGTAAAACGACGGCCAGTGAGCGCGACGTAATACGACTCACTATAGGGCGAATTGGCGGAAGGC
CGTCAAGGCCGTGACGTTAAAACTATTAAGCCATCCAATCGACCGTTAGTCGAATCAGGACCGCTGGTGC
GAGAAGCCGCGAAGTATGGCGAATGCATCGTATAACGTGTGGAGTCCGCTCATTAGAGCGTCATGTTTAG
ACAAGAAAGCTACATATTTAATTGATCCCGATGATTTTATTGATAAATTGACCCTAACTCCATACACGGT
ATTCTACAATGGCGGGGTTTTGGTCAAAATTTCCGGACTGCGATTGTACATGCTGTTAACGGCTCCGCCC
ACTATTAATGAAATTAAAAATTCCAATTTTAAAAAACGCAGCAAGAGAAACATTTGTATGAAAGAATGCG
TAGAAGGAAAGAAAAATGTCGTGGACATGCTGAACAACAAGATTAATATGCCTCCGTGTATAAAAAAAAT
ATTGAACGATTTGAAAGAAAACAATGTACCGCGCGGCGGTATGTACAGGAAGAGGTTTATACTAAACTGT
TACATTGCAAACGTGGTTTCGTGTGCCAAGTGTGAAAACCGATGTTTAATCAAGGCTCTGACGCATTTCT
ACAACCACGACTCCAAGTGTGTGGGTGAAGTCATGCATCTTTTAATCAAATCCCAAGATGTGTATAAACC
ACCAAACTGCCAAAAAATGAAAACTGTGGACAAGCTCTGTCCGTTTGCTGGCAACTGCAAGGGTCTCAAT
CCTATTTGTAATTATTGAATAATAAAACAATTATAAATGCTAAATTTGTTTTTTATTAACGATACAAACC
AAACGCAACAAGAACATTTGTAGTATTATCTATAATTGAAAACGCGTAGTTATAATCGCTGAGGTAATAT
TTAAAATCATTTTCAAATGATTCACAGTTAATTTGCGACAATATAATTTTATTTTCACATAAACTAGACG
CCTTGTCGTCTTCTTCTTCGTATTCCTTCTCTTTTTCATTTTTCTCCTCATAAAAATTAACATAGTTATT
ATCGTATCCATATATGTATCTATCGTATAGAGTAAATTTTTTGTTGTCATAAATATATATGTCTTTTTTA
ATGGGGTGTATAGTACCGCTGCGCATAGTTTTTCTGTAATTTACAACAGTGCTATTTTCTGGTAGTTCTT
CGGAGTGTGTTGCTTTAATTATTAAATTTATATAATCAATGAATTTGGGATCGTCGGTTTTGTACAATAT
GTTGCCGGCATAGTACGCAGCTTCTTCTAGTTCAATTACACCATTTTTTAGCAGCACCGGATTAACATAA
CTTTCCAAAATGTTGTACGAACCGTTAAACAAAAACAGTTCACCTCCCTTTTCTATACTATTGTCTGCGA
GCAGTTGTTTGTTGTTAAAAATAACAGCCATTGTAATGAGACGCACAAACTAATATCACAAGCTGCCACC
ATTTTGTTCGCCCAGGACTCTAGCTATAGTTCTAGTGGTTGGCTACGTATACTCCGGAATATTAATAG
